Addgene plasmid #214139: pACEBac1-PSMB1-PSMB2-PSMB3-PSMB4-PSMB5-PSMB6-PSMB7-TEV-2xSTII
Purpose: Insect cell expression of human 20S CP beta-subunits with a c-terminal twin-strep-tag on beta2
Depositing lab: Brenda Schulman. Depositing organization: Max Planck Institute of Biochemistry. Publication: Visualizing chaperone-mediated multistep assembly of the human 20S proteasome. Adolf F, Du J, Goodall EA, Walsh RM Jr, Rawson S, von Gronau S, Harper JW, Hanna J, Schulman BA. Nat Struct Mol Biol. 2024 Apr 10. doi: 10.1038/s41594-024-01268-9. PubMed 38600324.
Backbone
  Vector backbone: pACEBac1
  Total vector size (bp): 11848
  Vector type: Insect Expression
Growth in bacteria
  Bacterial resistance: Gentamicin, 10 μg/mL
  Growth temperature: 37°C
  Growth strain: DH5alpha
  Copy number: Unknown
Gene/Insert 1
  Gene/Insert name: PSMB1
  Species: H. sapiens (human)
  Entrez Gene: PSMB1 (a.k.a. HC5, NEDMHAL, PMSB1, PSC5)
  Promoter: polyhedrin
  Cloning method: Unknown
  Sequencing primers: 5′ n/a
Gene/Insert 2
  Gene/Insert name: PSMB2
  Species: H. sapiens (human)
  Entrez Gene: PSMB2 (a.k.a. HC7-I)
  Promoter: polyhedrin
  Cloning method: Unknown
  Sequencing primers: 5′ n/a
Gene/Insert 3
  Gene/Insert name: PSMB3
  Species: H. sapiens (human)
  Entrez Gene: PSMB3 (a.k.a. HC10-II)
  Promoter: polyhedrin
  Cloning method: Unknown
  Sequencing primers: 5′ n/a
Gene/Insert 4
  Gene/Insert name: PSMB4
  Species: H. sapiens (human)
  Entrez Gene: PSMB4 (a.k.a. HN3, HsN3, PRAAS3, PROS-26, PROS26)
  Promoter: polyhedrin
  Cloning method: Unknown
  Sequencing primers: 5′ n/a
Gene/Insert 5
  Gene/Insert name: PSMB5
  Species: H. sapiens (human)
  Entrez Gene: PSMB5 (a.k.a. LMPX, MB1)
  Promoter: polyhedrin
  Cloning method: Unknown
  Sequencing primers: 5′ n/a
Gene/Insert 6
  Gene/Insert name: PSMB6
  Species: H. sapiens (human)
  Entrez Gene: PSMB6 (a.k.a. DELTA, LMPY)
  Promoter: polyhedrin
  Cloning method: Unknown
  Sequencing primers: 5′ n/a
Gene/Insert 7
  Gene/Insert name: PSMB7
  Species: H. sapiens (human)
  Entrez Gene: PSMB7
  Promoter: polyhedrin
  Tag / fusion protein: 2xSTII (C terminal on insert)
  Cloning method: Unknown
  Sequencing primers: 5′ n/a
Terms and licenses: Academic/Nonprofit Terms; Industry Terms: Not Available to Industry
Depositor comments: Please note there is a deletion in Gentamycin that causes slightly reduced growth efficiency on (+Amp/Kan/Gen/Tet) compared to cells with a fully WT Gen resistance gene.
How to cite: pACEBac1-PSMB1-PSMB2-PSMB3-PSMB4-PSMB5-PSMB6-PSMB7-TEV-2xSTII was a gift from Brenda Schulman (Addgene plasmid # 214139 ; http://n2t.net/addgene:214139 ; RRID:Addgene_214139)
