[The description below was written by a language model from this plasmid's Addgene catalogue record and pLannotate feature annotations shown in this document.]
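Description:
pACEBac1-PSMB1-PSMB2-PSMB3-PSMB4-PSMB5-PSMB6-PSMB7-TEV-2xSTII is an 11.8 kb insect-cell expression plasmid built on the pACEBac1 baculovirus transfer backbone, designed to co-express all seven human 20S proteasome core particle beta-subunits from a single construct. It replicates in E. coli from a high-copy ColE1/pUC-type origin and is selected with gentamicin through the aacC1 acetyltransferase gene driven by the class 1 integron Pc promoter. The depositor notes a deletion in the gentamicin marker that slightly reduces growth under multi-antibiotic selection compared with a wild-type resistance gene.

The payload lies between the Tn7R and Tn7L mini-Tn7 ends, which allow Tn7 transposition of the gentamicin marker and the whole expression array into a baculoviral genome (bacmid) to produce recombinant virus. A loxP site upstream of the array is the backbone element that permits Cre-mediated fusion with compatible donor plasmids. Seven tandem, same-orientation cassettes follow, each consisting of a polyhedrin very-late promoter, one human open reading frame (PSMB1 through PSMB7 in order) and an SV40 polyadenylation signal. The short "large T antigen" and "SET1" fragments annotated after each gene are most likely sequence matches within the repeated terminator and junction regions rather than functional parts. PSMB7, which encodes the beta2 subunit, is followed directly by a TEV protease site; the record lists a C-terminal twin-Strep-tag II there, although it was not picked up as a separate annotated feature. This gives a cleavable affinity handle on one subunit, suited to purifying beta-subunit-containing complexes from insect cells, consistent with the associated work on chaperone-mediated assembly of the human 20S proteasome.
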