Features (pLannotate 1.2.2; 42 found; start..end, strand, type, name):
    190..778     +  rep_origin     ori: high-copy-number ColE1/pMB1/pBR322/pUC origin of replication
    913..1136    -  mobile_element Tn7R: mini-Tn7 element (right end of the Tn7 transposon) Tn7
   1203..1736    -  CDS            GmR: gentamycin acetyltransferase; aacC1; confers resistance to gentamycin
   1925..1953    -  promoter       Pc promoter: intI1 (promoter lies within the coding sequence); class 1 integron promoter
   2024..2057    +  protein_bind   loxP: Cre-mediated recombination occurs in the 8-bp core sequence (GCATACAT). Cre recombinase
   2134..2225    +  promoter       polyhedrin promoter: polh from Autographa californica; promoter for the baculovirus polyhedrin gene
   2290..3012    +  CDS            PSMB1 (sequence withheld): PSB1_HUMAN - Also known as PSC5. Experimental evidence at protein level: Swiss-Prot protein existence level 1. Non-catalytic component of the 20S core proteasome complex involved in the proteolytic degradation of most intracellular proteins. This complex plays numerous essential roles within the cell by associating with different regulatory particles. Associated with two 19S regulatory particles, forms the 26S proteasome and thus participates in the ATP-dependent degradation of ubiquitinated proteins. The 26S proteasome plays a key role in the maintenance of protein homeostasis by removing mis
   3078..3161    +  CDS            large T antigen (fragment): large T antigen from SV40 (simian virus 40)
   3184..3318    +  polyA_signal   SV40 poly(A) signal: SV40 polyadenylation signal
   3347..3396    +  CDS            SET1 (fragment): solubility-enhancement tag derived from T7 phage gene 10B
   3474..3535    +  promoter       polyhedrin promoter (fragment): polh from Autographa californica; promoter for the baculovirus polyhedrin gene
   3630..4232    +  CDS            PSMB2 (sequence withheld): PSB2_HUMAN - Experimental evidence at protein level: Swiss-Prot protein existence level 1. Non-catalytic component of the 20S core proteasome complex involved in the proteolytic degradation of most intracellular proteins. This complex plays numerous essential roles within the cell by associating with different regulatory particles. Associated with two 19S regulatory particles, forms the 26S proteasome and thus participates in the ATP-dependent degradation of ubiquitinated proteins. The 26S proteasome plays a key role in the maintenance of protein homeostasis by removing misfolded or damaged pr
   4298..4381    +  CDS            large T antigen (fragment): large T antigen from SV40 (simian virus 40)
   4404..4538    +  polyA_signal   SV40 poly(A) signal: SV40 polyadenylation signal
   4567..4616    +  CDS            SET1 (fragment): solubility-enhancement tag derived from T7 phage gene 10B
   4694..4785    +  promoter       polyhedrin promoter: polh from Autographa californica; promoter for the baculovirus polyhedrin gene
   4850..5464    +  CDS            PSMB3 (sequence withheld): PSB3_HUMAN - Experimental evidence at protein level: Swiss-Prot protein existence level 1. Non-catalytic component of the 20S core proteasome complex involved in the proteolytic degradation of most intracellular proteins. This complex plays numerous essential roles within the cell by associating with different regulatory particles. Associated with two 19S regulatory particles, forms the 26S proteasome and thus participates in the ATP-dependent degradation of ubiquitinated proteins. The 26S proteasome plays a key role in the maintenance of protein homeostasis by removing misfolded or damaged pr
   5530..5613    +  CDS            large T antigen (fragment): large T antigen from SV40 (simian virus 40)
   5636..5770    +  polyA_signal   SV40 poly(A) signal: SV40 polyadenylation signal
   5799..5848    +  CDS            SET1 (fragment): solubility-enhancement tag derived from T7 phage gene 10B
   5926..6017    +  promoter       polyhedrin promoter: polh from Autographa californica; promoter for the baculovirus polyhedrin gene
   6082..6873    +  CDS            PSMB4: PSB4_HUMAN - Also known as PROS26. Experimental evidence at protein level: Swiss-Prot protein existence level 1. Non-catalytic component of the 20S core proteasome complex involved in the proteolytic degradation of most intracellular proteins. This complex plays numerous essential roles within the cell by associating with different regulatory particles. Associated with two 19S regulatory particles, forms the 26S proteasome and thus participates in the ATP-dependent degradation of ubiquitinated proteins. The 26S proteasome plays a key role in the maintenance of protein homeostasis by removing m
   6939..7022    +  CDS            large T antigen (fragment): large T antigen from SV40 (simian virus 40)
   7045..7179    +  polyA_signal   SV40 poly(A) signal: SV40 polyadenylation signal
   7208..7257    +  CDS            SET1 (fragment): solubility-enhancement tag derived from T7 phage gene 10B
   7382..7473    +  promoter       polyhedrin promoter: polh from Autographa californica; promoter for the baculovirus polyhedrin gene
   7538..8326    +  CDS            PSMB5 (sequence withheld): PSB5_HUMAN - Also known as LMPX, MB1, X. Experimental evidence at protein level: Swiss-Prot protein existence level 1. Component of the 20S core proteasome complex involved in the proteolytic degradation of most intracellular proteins. This complex plays numerous essential roles within the cell by associating with different regulatory particles. Associated with two 19S regulatory particles, forms the 26S proteasome and thus participates in the ATP- dependent degradation of ubiquitinated proteins. The 26S proteasome plays a key role in the maintenance of protein homeostasis by removing misfolde
   8392..8475    +  CDS            large T antigen (fragment): large T antigen from SV40 (simian virus 40)
   8498..8632    +  polyA_signal   SV40 poly(A) signal: SV40 polyadenylation signal
   8661..8710    +  CDS            SET1 (fragment): solubility-enhancement tag derived from T7 phage gene 10B
   8788..8879    +  promoter       polyhedrin promoter: polh from Autographa californica; promoter for the baculovirus polyhedrin gene
   8944..9660    +  CDS            PSMB6: PSB6_HUMAN - Also known as LMPY, Y. Experimental evidence at protein level: Swiss-Prot protein existence level 1. Component of the 20S core proteasome complex involved in the proteolytic degradation of most intracellular proteins. This complex plays numerous essential roles within the cell by associating with different regulatory particles. Associated with two 19S regulatory particles, forms the 26S proteasome and thus participates in the ATP- dependent degradation of ubiquitinated proteins. The 26S proteasome plays a key role in the maintenance of protein homeostasis by removing misfolded or
   9726..9809    +  CDS            large T antigen (fragment): large T antigen from SV40 (simian virus 40)
   9832..9966    +  polyA_signal   SV40 poly(A) signal: SV40 polyadenylation signal
   9995..10044   +  CDS            SET1 (fragment): solubility-enhancement tag derived from T7 phage gene 10B
  10122..10213   +  promoter       polyhedrin promoter: polh from Autographa californica; promoter for the baculovirus polyhedrin gene
  10278..11108   +  CDS            PSMB7 (sequence withheld): PSB7_HUMAN - Also known as Z. Experimental evidence at protein level: Swiss-Prot protein existence level 1. Component of the 20S core proteasome complex involved in the proteolytic degradation of most intracellular proteins. This complex plays numerous essential roles within the cell by associating with different regulatory particles. Associated with two 19S regulatory particles, forms the 26S proteasome and thus participates in the ATP- dependent degradation of ubiquitinated proteins. The 26S proteasome plays a key role in the maintenance of protein homeostasis by removing misfolded or damage
  11109..11126   +  CDS            TEV site (fragment): tobacco etch virus (TEV) protease recognition and cleavage site
  11291..11374   +  CDS            large T antigen (fragment): large T antigen from SV40 (simian virus 40)
  11397..11531   +  polyA_signal   SV40 poly(A) signal: SV40 polyadenylation signal
  11560..11609   +  CDS            SET1 (fragment): solubility-enhancement tag derived from T7 phage gene 10B
  11683..11848   -  mobile_element Tn7L: mini-Tn7 element (left end of the Tn7 transposon) Tn7
>Addgene plasmid #214139 | pACEBac1-PSMB1-PSMB2-PSMB3-PSMB4-PSMB5-PSMB6-PSMB7-TEV-2xSTII | addgene full sequence | sequence record 431260 | Addgene NGS Result
ACCGGTTGACTTGGGTCAACTGTCAGACCAAGTTTACTCATATATACTTTAGATTGATTTAAAACTTCAT
TTTTAATTTAAAAGGATCTAGGTGAAGATCCTTTTTGATAATCTCATGACCAAAATCCCTTAACGTGAGT
TTTCGTTCCACTGAGCGTCAGACCCCGTAGAAAAGATCAAAGGATCTTCTTGAGATCCTTTTTTTCTGCG
CGTAATCTGCTGCTTGCAAACAAAAAAACCACCGCTACCAGCGGTGGTTTGTTTGCCGGATCAAGAGCTA
CCAACTCTTTTTCCGAAGGTAACTGGCTTCAGCAGAGCGCAGATACCAAATACTGTTCTTCTAGTGTAGC
CGTAGTTAGGCCACCACTTCAAGAACTCTGTAGCACCGCCTACATACCTCGCTCTGCTAATCCTGTTACC
AGTGGCTGCTGCCAGTGGCGATAAGTCGTGTCTTACCGGGTTGGACTCAAGACGATAGTTACCGGATAAG
GCGCAGCGGTCGGGCTGAACGGGGGGTTCGTGCACACAGCCCAGCTTGGAGCGAACGACCTACACCGAAC
TGAGATACCTACAGCGTGAGCTATGAGAAAGCGCCACGCTTCCCGAAGGGAGAAAGGCGGACAGGTATCC
GGTAAGCGGCAGGGTCGGAACAGGAGAGCGCACGAGGGAGCTTCCAGGGGGAAACGCCTGGTATCTTTAT
AGTCCTGTCGGGTTTCGCCACCTCTGACTTGAGCGTCGATTTTTGTGATGCTCGTCAGGGGGGCGGAGCC
TATGGAAAAACGCCAGCAACGCGGCCTTTTTACGGTTCCTGGCCTTTTGCTGGCCTTTTGCTCACATGTT
CTTTCCTGCGTTATCCCCTGATTGACTTGGGTCGCTCTTCCTGTGGATGCGCAGATGCCCTGCGTAAGCG
GGTGTGGGCGGACAATAAAGTCTTAAACTGAACAAAATAGATCTAAACTATGACAATAAAGTCTTAAACT
AGACAGAATAGTTGTAAACTGAAATCAGTCCAGTTATGCTGTGAAAAAGCATACTGGACTTTTGTTATGG
CTAAAGCAAACTCTTCATTTTCTGAAGTGCAAATTGCCCGTCGTATTAAAGAGGGGCGTGGCCAAGGGCA
TGTAAAGACTATATTCGCGGCGTTGTGACAATTTACCGAACAACTCCGCGGCCGGGAAGCCGATCTCGGC
TTGAACGAATTGTTAGGTGGCGGTACTTGGGTCGATATCAAAGTGCATCACTTCTTCCCGTATGCCCAAC
TTTGTATAGAGAGCCACTGCGGGATCGTCACCGTAATCTGCTTGCACGTAGATCACATAAGCACCAAGCG
CGTTGGCCTCATGCTTGAGGAGATTGATGAGCGCGGTGGCAATGCCCTGCCTCCGGTGCTCGCCGGAGAC
TGCGAGATCATAGATATAGATCTCACTACGCGGCTGCTCAAACTTGGGCAGAACGTAAGCCGCGAGAGCG
CCAACAACCGCTTCTTGGTCGAAGGCAGCAAGCGCGATGAATGTCTTACTACGGAGCAAGTTCCCGAGGT
AATCGGAGTCCGGCTGATGTTGGGAGTAGGTGGCTACGTCTCCGAACTCACGACCGAAAAGATCAAGAGC
AGCCCGCATGGATTTGACTTGGTCAGGGCCGAGCCTACATGTGCGAATGATGCCCATACTTGAGCCACCT
AACTTTGTTTTAGGGCGACTGCCCTGCTGCGTAACATCGTTGCTGCTGCGTAACATCGTTGCTGCTCCAT
AACATCAAACATCGACCCACGGCGTAACGCGCTTGCTGCTTGGATGCCCGAGGCATAGACTGTACAAAAA
AACAGTCATAACAAGCCATGAAAACCGCCACTGCGCCGTTACCACCGCTGCGTTCGGTCAAGGTTCTGGA
CCAGTTGCGTGAGCGCATACGCTACTTGCATTACAGTTTACGAACCGAACAGGCTTATGTCAACTGGGTT
CGTGCCTTCATCCGTTTCCACGGTGTGCGTCACCCGGCAACCTTGGGCAGCAGCGAAGTCGCCATAACTT
CGTATAGCATACATTATACGAAGTTATCTGTAACTATAACGGTCCTAAGGTAGCGAGTTTAAACACTAGT
ATCGATTCGCGACCTACTCCGGAATATTAATAGATCATGGAGATAATTAAAATGATAACCATCTCGCAAA
TAAATAAGTATTTTACTGTTTTCGTAACAGTTTTGTAATAAAAAAACCTATAAATATTCCGGATTATTCA
TACCGTCCCACCATCGGGCGCGGATCCCGGTCCGAAGCGCGCGGAATTC
[723 nt withheld, positions 2290-3012]
TGATAAGCGGCCGCTTTCGAATCTAGAGCCTGCAGTCTCGACAAGCTTGTCGAGAAGTACTAGAGGATCA
TAATCAGCCATACCACATTTGTAGAGGTTTTACTTGCTTTAAAAAACCTCCCACACCTCCCCCTGAACCT
GAAACATAAAATGAATGCAATTGTTGTTGTTAACTTGTTTATTGCAGCTTATAATGGTTACAAATAAAGC
AATAGCATCACAAATTTCACAAATAAAGCATTTTTTTCACTGCATTCTAGTTGTGGTTTGTCCAAACTCA
TCAATGTATCTTATCATGTCTGGATCTGATCACTGCTTGAGCCTAGAAGATCCGGCTGCTAACAAAGCCC
GAAAGGAAGCTGAGTTGGCTGCTGCCACCGCTGAGCAATAACTATCATAACCATTTAAATAAACTGGATA
CTATTGCACGTTTAAATCGACCTACTCCGGAATATTAATAGATCATGGAGATAATTAAAATGATAACCAT
CTCGCAAATAAATAAGTATTTTACTGTTTTCGTWMCRRWKYKSKMRKAAWWMAAMSKMYWAMKWYKMCGR
RYTMWCYWGTCGCGGCCGCTTTCGAATCTAGATCCCGGTCCGAAGCGCGCGGAATTC
[603 nt withheld, positions 3630-4232]
TAATGAGCGGCCGCTTTCGAATCTAGAGCCTGCAGTCTCGACAAGCTTGTCGAGAAGTACTAGAGGATCA
TAATCAGCCATACCACATTTGTAGAGGTTTTACTTGCTTTAAAAAACCTCCCACACCTCCCCCTGAACCT
GAAACATAAAATGAATGCAATTGTTGTTGTTAACTTGTTTATTGCAGCTTATAATGGTTACAAATAAAGC
AATAGCATCACAAATTTCACAAATAAAGCATTTTTTTCACTGCATTCTAGTTGTGGTTTGTCCAAACTCA
TCAATGTATCTTATCATGTCTGGATCTGATCACTGCTTGAGCCTAGAAGATCCGGCTGCTAACAAAGCCC
GAAAGGAAGCTGAGTTGGCTGCTGCCACCGCTGAGCAATAACTATCATAACCATTTAAATAAACCTAATG
ATGCCTGATGTTTAAATCGACCTACTCCGGAATATTAATAGATCATGGAGATAATTAAAATGATAACCAT
CTCGCAAATAAATAAGTATTTTACTGTTTTCGTAACAGTTTTGTAATAAAAAAACCTATAAATATTCCGG
ATTATTCATACCGTCCCACCATCGGGCGCGGATCCCGGTCCGAAGCGCGCGGAATTC
[615 nt withheld, positions 4850-5464]
TAATGAGCGGCCGCTTTCGAATCTAGAGCCTGCAGTCTCGACAAGCTTGTCGAGAAGTACTAGAGGATCA
TAATCAGCCATACCACATTTGTAGAGGTTTTACTTGCTTTAAAAAACCTCCCACACCTCCCCCTGAACCT
GAAACATAAAATGAATGCAATTGTTGTTGTTAACTTGTTTATTGCAGCTTATAATGGTTACAAATAAAGC
AATAGCATCACAAATTTCACAAATAAAGCATTTTTTTCACTGCATTCTAGTTGTGGTTTGTCCAAACTCA
TCAATGTATCTTATCATGTCTGGATCTGATCACTGCTTGAGCCTAGAAGATCCGGCTGCTAACAAAGCCC
GAAAGGAAGCTGAGTTGGCTGCTGCCACCGCTGAGCAATAACTATCATAACCATTTAAATAAACGGTTCA
CATAGCTTAGTTTAAATCGACCTACTCCGGAATATTAATAGATCATGGAGATAATTAAAATGATAACCAT
CTCGCAAATAAATAAGTATTTTACTGTTTTCGTAACAGTTTTGTAATAAAAAAACCTATAAATATTCCGG
ATTATTCATACCGTCCCACCATCGGGCGCGGATCCCGGTCCGAAGCGCGCGGAATTCATGGAAGCGTTTT
TGGGGTCGCGGTCCGGACTTTGGGCGGGGGGTCCGGCCCCAGGACAGTTTTACCGCATTCCGTCCACTCC
CGATTCCTTCATGGATCCGGCGTCTGCACTTTACAGAGGTCCAATCACGCGGACCCAGAACCCCATGGTG
ACCGGGACCTCAGTCCTCGGCGTTAAGTTCGAGGGCGGAGTGGTGATTGCCGCAGACATGCTGGGATCCT
ACGGCTCCTTGGCTCGTTTCCGCAACATCTCTCGCATTATGCGAGTCAACAACAGTACCATGCTGGGTGC
CTCTGGCGACTACGCTGATTTCCAGTATTTGAAGCAAGTTCTCGGCCAGATGGTGATTGATGAGGAGCTT
CTGGGAGATGGACACAGCTATAGTCCTAGAGCTATTCATTCATGGCTGACCAGGGCCATGTACAGCCGGC
GCTCGAAGATGAACCCTTTGTGGAACACCATGGTCATCGGAGGCTATGCTGATGGAGAGAGCTTCCTCGG
TTATGTGGACATGCTTGGTGTAGCCTATGAAGCCCCTTCGCTGGCCACTGGTTATGGTGCATACTTGGCT
CAGCCTCTGCTGCGAGAAGTTCTGGAGAAGCAGCCAGTGCTAAGCCAGACCGAGGCCCGCGACTTAGTAG
AACGCTGCATGCGAGTGCTGTACTACCGAGATGCCCGTTCTTACAACCGGTTTCAAACCGCCACTGTCAC
CGAAAAAGGTGTTGAAATAGAGGGACCATTGTCTACAGAGACCAACTGGGATATTGCCCACATGATCAGT
GGCTTTGAATGATAAGCGGCCGCTTTCGAATCTAGAGCCTGCAGTCTCGACAAGCTTGTCGAGAAGTACT
AGAGGATCATAATCAGCCATACCACATTTGTAGAGGTTTTACTTGCTTTAAAAAACCTCCCACACCTCCC
CCTGAACCTGAAACATAAAATGAATGCAATTGTTGTTGTTAACTTGTTTATTGCAGCTTATAATGGTTAC
AAATAAAGCAATAGCATCACAAATTTCACAAATAAAGCATTTTTTTCACTGCATTCTAGTTGTGGTTTGT
CCAAACTCATCAATGTATCTTATCATGTCTGGATCTGATCACTGCTTGAGCCTAGAAGATCCGGCTGCTA
ACAAAGCCCGAAAGGAAGCTGAGTTGGCTGCTGCCACCGCTGAGCAATAACTATCATAACCATTTAAATA
AACACTGACATTGACTTGGTTTCCTAGGGTATACCCATCTAAGGTAGCGAGTTTAAACACTAGTATCGAT
TCGCGACCTACTCCGGAATATTAATAGATCATGGAGATAATTAAAATGATAACCATCTCGCAAATAAATA
AGTATTTTACTGTTTTCGTAACAGTTTTGTAATAAAAAAACCTATAAATATTCCGGATTATTCATACCGT
CCCACCATCGGGCGCGGATCCCGGTCCGAAGCGCGCGGAATTC
[789 nt withheld, positions 7538-8326]
TGATAAGCGGCCGCTTTCGAATCTAGAGCCTGCAGTCTCGACAAGCTTGTCGAGAAGTACTAGAGGATCA
TAATCAGCCATACCACATTTGTAGAGGTTTTACTTGCTTTAAAAAACCTCCCACACCTCCCCCTGAACCT
GAAACATAAAATGAATGCAATTGTTGTTGTTAACTTGTTTATTGCAGCTTATAATGGTTACAAATAAAGC
AATAGCATCACAAATTTCACAAATAAAGCATTTTTTTCACTGCATTCTAGTTGTGGTTTGTCCAAACTCA
TCAATGTATCTTATCATGTCTGGATCTGATCACTGCTTGAGCCTAGAAGATCCGGCTGCTAACAAAGCCC
GAAAGGAAGCTGAGTTGGCTGCTGCCACCGCTGAGCAATAACTATCATAACCATTTAAATAAACTGGATA
CTATTGCACGTTTAAATCGACCTACTCCGGAATATTAATAGATCATGGAGATAATTAAAATGATAACCAT
CTCGCAAATAAATAAGTATTTTACTGTTTTCGTAACAGTTTTGTAATAAAAAAACCTATAAATATTCCGG
ATTATTCATACCGTCCCACCATCGGGCGCGGATCCCGGTCCGAAGCGCGCGGAATTCATGGCGGCTACCT
TACTAGCTGCTCGGGGAGCCGGGCCAGCACCGGCTTGGGGGCCGGAGGCATTCACTCCAGACTGGGAAAG
CCGAGAAGTTTCCACTGGGACGACTATCATGGCCGTGCAGTTTGACGGGGGCGTGGTTCTGGGGGCGGAC
TCCAGAACAACCACTGGGTCCTACATCGCCAATCGAGTGACTGACAAGCTGACACCTATTCACGACCGCA
TTTTCTGCTGTCGCTCAGGCTCAGCTGCTGATACCCAGGCAGTAGCTGATGCTGTCACCTACCAGCTCGG
TTTCCACAGCATTGAACTGAATGAGCCTCCACTGGTCCACACAGCAGCCAGCCTCTTTAAGGAGATGTGT
TACCGATACCGGGAAGACCTGATGGCGGGAATCATCATCGCAGGCTGGGACCCTCAAGAAGGAGGGCAGG
GGTACTCAGTGCCTATGGGGGGTATGATGGTAAGGCAGTCCTTTGCCATTGGAGGCTCCGGGAGCTCCTA
CATCTATGGCTATGTTGATGCTACCTACCGGGAAGGCATGACCAAGGAAGAGTGTCTGCAATTCACTGCC
AATGCTCTCGCTTTGGCCATGGAGCGGGATGGCTCCAGTGGAGGAGTGATCCGCCTGGCAGCCATTGCAG
AGTCAGGGGTAGAGCGGCAAGTACTTTTGGGAGACCAGATACCCAAATTCGCCGTTGCCACTTTACCACC
CGCCTGATAAGCGGCCGCTTTCGAATCTAGAGCCTGCAGTCTCGACAAGCTTGTCGAGAAGTACTAGAGG
ATCATAATCAGCCATACCACATTTGTAGAGGTTTTACTTGCTTTAAAAAACCTCCCACACCTCCCCCTGA
ACCTGAAACATAAAATGAATGCAATTGTTGTTGTTAACTTGTTTATTGCAGCTTATAATGGTTACAAATA
AAGCAATAGCATCACAAATTTCACAAATAAAGCATTTTTTTCACTGCATTCTAGTTGTGGTTTGTCCAAA
CTCATCAATGTATCTTATCATGTCTGGATCTGATCACTGCTTGAGCCTAGAAGATCCGGCTGCTAACAAA
GCCCGAAAGGAAGCTGAGTTGGCTGCTGCCACCGCTGAGCAATAACTATCATAACCATTTAAATAAACCT
AATGATGCCTGATGTTTAAATCGACCTACTCCGGAATATTAATAGATCATGGAGATAATTAAAATGATAA
CCATCTCGCAAATAAATAAGTATTTTACTGTTTTCGTAACAGTTTTGTAATAAAAAAACCTATAAATATT
CCGGATTATTCATACCGTCCCACCATCGGGCGCGGATCCCGGTCCGAAGCGCGCGGAATTC
[831 nt withheld, positions 10278-11108]
GAGGATCTGTACTTTCAGTCTGTCGACAGTGCTTGGAGCCATCCACAGTTTGAGAAAGGTGGAGGCTCTG
GCGGGGGTAGCGGGGGCAGTGCCTGGTCTCACCCACAATTCGAAAAGTGATAAGCGGCCGCTTTCGAATC
TAGAGCCTGCAGTCTCGACAAGCTTGTCGAGAAGTACTAGAGGATCATAATCAGCCATACCACATTTGTA
GAGGTTTTACTTGCTTTAAAAAACCTCCCACACCTCCCCCTGAACCTGAAACATAAAATGAATGCAATTG
TTGTTGTTAACTTGTTTATTGCAGCTTATAATGGTTACAAATAAAGCAATAGCATCACAAATTTCACAAA
TAAAGCATTTTTTTCACTGCATTCTAGTTGTGGTTTGTCCAAACTCATCAATGTATCTTATCATGTCTGG
ATCTGATCACTGCTTGAGCCTAGAAGATCCGGCTGCTAACAAAGCCCGAAAGGAAGCTGAGTTGGCTGCT
GCCACCGCTGAGCAATAACTATCATAACCATTTAAATAAACGGTTCACATAGCTTAGTTTCCTAGGGTAT
ACCCATCTAATTGGAACCAGATAAGTGAAATCTAGTTCCAAACTATTTTGTCATTTTTAATTTTCGTATT
AGCTTACGACGCTACACCCAGTTCCCATCTATTTTGTCACTCTTCCCTAAATAATCCTTAAAAACTCCAT
TTCCACCCCTCCCAGTTCCCAACTATTTTGTCCGCCCACA
